>Addgene plasmid #44158 | pcDNA Myc-mMEKK2 | addgene partial sequence | sequence record 62476 | CMV-F 5'-CGCAAATGGGCGGTAGGCGTG-3'
AGCAGAGCTCTCTGGCTAACTAGAGAACCCACTGCTTACTGGCTTATCGAAATTAATACGACTCACTATA
GGGAGACCCAAGCTGGCTAGCGCCACCATGGAGCAAAAGCTCATTTCTGAAGAGGACTTGATGGATGATC
AGCAAGCTTTGAATTCAATCATGCAAGATTTGGCTGTCCTTCATAAGGCCAGTCGGCCAGCATTATCTTT
ACAAGAAACCAGGAAAGCAAAACCTTCATCACCAAAAAAACAGAATGATGTTCGAGTCAAATTTGAACAT
AGAGGAGAAAAAAGGATCCTGCAGGTTACTAGACCAGTTAAACTAGAAGACCTGAGATCTAAGTCTAAGA
TCGCCTTTGGGCAGTCTATGGATCTACACTATACCAACAATGAGTTGGTAATTCCGTTAACTACCCAAGA
TGACTTGGACAAAGCTGTGGAACTGCTGGATCGCAGTATTCACATGAAGAGTCTCAAGATATTACTTGTA
GTAAATGGGAGTACACAGGCTACTAATTTAGAACCATCACCGTCACCAGAAGATTTGAATAATACACCAC
TTGGTGCAGAGAGGAAAAAGCGGCTATCTGTAGTAGGTCCCCCTAATAGGGATAGAAGTTCCCCTCCTCC
AGGATACATTCCAGACGAGCTACACCAGATTGCCCGGAATGGGTCATTCACTAGCATCAACAGTGAAGGA
GAGTTCATTCCAGAGAGCATGGACCAAATGCTGGATCCATTGTCTTTAAGCAGCCCTGAAAATTCTGGCT
CAGGAAGCTGTCCGTCACTTGATAGTCCTTTGGATGGAGAAAGCTACCCAAAATCACGGATGCCTAGGGC
ACAGAGCTACCCAGATAATCATCAGGAGTTTACAGACTATGATAACCCCATTTTTGAGAAATTTGGAAAA
GGAGGAACATATCCAAGAAGGTACCACGTTTCCTATCATCACCAGGAGTATAATGACGGTCGGAAGACTT
TTCCAAGAGCTAGAAGGACCCAGGGC
