[The description below was written by a language model from this plasmid's Addgene catalogue record.]
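Description:
pcDNA Myc-mMEKK2 (also recorded as pcDNA MEKK2) is a mammalian expression plasmid built on the pcDNA3.1(+) backbone. It is propagated in E. coli under ampicillin selection. It also carries a neomycin resistance marker, so transfected mammalian cells can be selected with G418 if stable expression is wanted. The record does not state the copy number, and no feature table is provided, so individual backbone elements are not itemised. The listed sequencing primers (CMV forward and BGH reverse) fit the standard pcDNA3.1 arrangement, in which the insert sits between the strong constitutive CMV immediate-early promoter and the bovine growth hormone polyadenylation signal.

The insert is mouse Mekk2 (Map3k2, mitogen-activated protein kinase kinase kinase 2), recorded as about 1.8 kb and fused to an N-terminal Myc epitope tag. The tag allows the expressed kinase to be detected or immunoprecipitated with anti-Myc antibodies, independently of any endogenous protein. The insert was introduced by restriction enzyme cloning, but the sites used are not recorded.

MEKK2 is an upstream serine/threonine kinase in MAP kinase signalling cascades. The construct is suited to transient or stable overexpression of this kinase in cultured mammalian cells. The associated publication concerns NF-κB activation downstream of the TNF-α receptor complex and the role of the related kinase MEKK3 in RIP-deficient cells. This suggests the plasmid was used in signalling experiments of that kind, though the record does not describe its specific role in the study.
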