Addgene plasmid #44158: pcDNA Myc-mMEKK2
Depositing lab: Xin Lin. Depositing organization: University at Buffalo (SUNY Buffalo). Publication: Restoration of NF-kappaB activation by tumor necrosis factor alpha receptor complex-targeted MEKK3 in receptor-interacting protein-deficient cells. Blonska M, You Y, Geleziunas R, Lin X. Mol Cell Biol. 2004 Dec;24(24):10757-65. 10.1128/MCB.24.24.10757-10765.2004 PubMed 15572679.
Backbone
  Vector backbone: pcDNA3.1(+)
  Vector type: Mammalian Expression
  Selectable markers: Neomycin (select with G418)
Growth in bacteria
  Bacterial resistance: Ampicillin, 100 μg/mL
  Growth temperature: 37°C
  Growth strain: DH5alpha
  Copy number: Unknown
Gene/Insert
  Gene/Insert name: Mekk2 (alt name: mitogen-activated protein kinase kinase kinase 2)
  Species: M. musculus (mouse)
  Insert size (bp): 1800
  Entrez Gene: Map3k2 (a.k.a. 9630061B06Rik, AI585793, Mekk2, Mekk2b)
  Tag / fusion protein: Myc (N terminal on insert)
  Cloning method: Restriction Enzyme; 5′ cloning site N/A (unknown if destroyed); 3′ cloning site N/A (unknown if destroyed)
  Sequencing primers: 5′ CMV-F; 3′ BGH-Rev
Terms and licenses: Academic/Nonprofit Terms; Industry Terms: Not Available to Industry
Depositor comments: Alternative plasmid name: pcDNA MEKK2
How to cite: pcDNA Myc-mMEKK2 was a gift from Xin Lin (Addgene plasmid # 44158 ; http://n2t.net/addgene:44158 ; RRID:Addgene_44158)
